Addgene plasmid #107650: Pmo_frz-4
Purpose: In situ hybridization and RNAi studies in planarians
Depositing lab: Alejandro Sánchez. Depositing organization: Stowers Institute for Medical Research. Publication: Hands-On Classroom Activities for Exploring Regeneration and Stem Cell Biology with Planarians. Accorsi A, Williams MM, Ross EJ, Robb SMC, Elliott SA, Tu KC, Sanchez Alvarado A. The American Biology Teacher 79(3):208-223. Mar 2017. 10.1525/abt.2017.79.3.208.
Backbone
  Vector backbone: pPR-T4P
  Backbone size w/o insert (bp): 2636
  Vector type: RNAi ; In situ hybridization
Growth in bacteria
  Bacterial resistance: Kanamycin, 50 μg/mL
  Growth temperature: 37°C
  Growth strain: DH5alpha
  Copy number: Unknown
Gene/Insert
  Gene/Insert name: frz-4
  Species: Phagocata morgani
  Insert size (bp): 988
  Cloning method: Ligation Independent Cloning
Terms and licenses: Academic/Nonprofit Terms; Industry Terms: Not Available to Industry
How to cite: Pmo_frz-4 was a gift from Alejandro Sánchez (Addgene plasmid # 107650 ; http://n2t.net/addgene:107650 ; RRID:Addgene_107650)
