[The description below was written by a language model from this plasmid's Addgene catalogue record and the feature table of its GenBank file.]
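Description:
Pmo_frz-4 is a small bacterial plasmid (3,596 bp in the held sequence record) built on the pPR-T4P backbone and designed to produce RNA for in situ hybridization and RNA interference experiments in planarians. It carries a roughly 988 bp fragment of frz-4 from the planarian Phagocata morgani, introduced by ligation-independent cloning. The plasmid is propagated in E. coli using a high-copy ColE1/pUC-type origin, although the catalogue lists the copy number as unknown. Selection is with kanamycin through the aph(3')-Ia aminoglycoside phosphotransferase gene.

The insert itself is not annotated in the feature table, but it evidently sits in the unannotated interval between opposing bacteriophage T7 promoters. One T7 promoter reads forward into this region and two lie on the complementary strand reading back toward it. This convergent arrangement allows both strands of the cloned fragment to be transcribed by T7 RNA polymerase, which is the standard way of generating double-stranded RNA for RNAi. A T7 terminator is annotated just upstream of the forward promoter, where it can stop transcripts coming from the opposite direction, and rrnB T1 and T2 terminators elsewhere in the backbone help insulate the cassette from read-through. M13 forward and reverse, SK and L4440 primer sites flank the cloning region and are useful for sequencing or amplifying the insert, for example to prepare templates for riboprobe synthesis. The associated publication places the construct among resources for hands-on classroom activities on planarian regeneration and stem cell biology.
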