LOCUS       Exported 3596 bp ds-DNA circular SYN 13-MAY-2021
DEFINITION  In situ hybridization and RNAi studies in planarians.
ACCESSION   .
VERSION     .
KEYWORDS    Pmo_frz-4
SOURCE      synthetic DNA construct
  ORGANISM  synthetic DNA construct
REFERENCE   1 (bases 1 to 3596)
  AUTHORS   Accorsi A, Williams MM, Ross EJ, Robb SMC, Elliott SA, Tu KC,
            Sanchez Alvarado A
  TITLE     Hands-On Classroom Activities for Exploring Regeneration and Stem
            Cell Biology with Planarians
  JOURNAL   The American Biology Teacher 79(3):208-223. Mar 2017.
REFERENCE   2 (bases 1 to 3596)
  AUTHORS   .
  TITLE     Direct Submission
  JOURNAL   Exported May 13, 2021 from SnapGene Server 1.1.58
            http://www.snapgene.com
FEATURES             Location/Qualifiers
     source          1..3596
                     /organism="synthetic DNA construct"
                     /mol_type="other DNA"
     primer_bind     1..17
                     /label=M13 fwd
                     /note="common sequencing primer, one of multiple similar
                     variants"
     terminator      24..71
                     /label=T7 terminator
                     /note="transcription terminator for bacteriophage T7 RNA
                     polymerase"
     promoter        76..94
                     /label=T7 promoter
                     /note="promoter for bacteriophage T7 RNA polymerase"
     primer_bind     152..168
                     /label=SK primer
                     /note="common sequencing primer, one of multiple similar
                     variants"
     primer_bind     152..168
                     /label=pBluescriptSK
                     /note="For pBluescript vector"
     promoter        complement(1226..1244)
                     /label=T7 promoter
                     /note="promoter for bacteriophage T7 RNA polymerase"
     promoter        complement(1302..1320)
                     /label=T7 promoter
                     /note="promoter for bacteriophage T7 RNA polymerase"
     primer_bind     complement(1325..1341)
                     /label=M13 rev
                     /note="common sequencing primer, one of multiple similar
                     variants"
     primer_bind     complement(1325..1341)
                     /label=M13 Reverse
                     /note="In lacZ gene. Also called M13-rev"
     primer_bind     complement(1443..1462)
                     /label=pENTR-R
                     /note="pENTR vectors, reverse primer"
     CDS             1454..2263
                     /codon_start=1
                     /gene="aph(3')-Ia"
                     /product="aminoglycoside phosphotransferase"
                     /label=KanR
                     /note="confers resistance to kanamycin in bacteria or G418
                     (Geneticin(R)) in eukaryotes"
                     /translation="MSHIQRETSRPRLNSNMDADLYGYKWARDNVGQSGATIYRLYGKP
                     DAPELFLKHGKGSVANDVTDEMVRLNWLTEFMPLPTIKHFIRTPDDAWLLTTAIPGKTA
                     FQVLEEYPDSGENIVDALAVFLRRLHSIPVCNCPFNSDRVFRLAQAQSRMNNGLVDASD
                     FDDERNGWPVEQVWKEMHKLLPFSPDSVVTHGDFSLDNLIFDEGKLIGCIDVGRVGIAD
                     RYQDLAILWNCLGEFSPSLQKRLFQKYGIDNPDMNKLQFHLMLDEFF"
     primer_bind     complement(1521..1540)
                     /label=Kan-R
                     /note="Kanamycin resistance gene, reverse primer"
     rep_origin      2410..2998
                     /direction=RIGHT
                     /label=ori
                     /note="high-copy-number ColE1/pMB1/pBR322/pUC origin of
                     replication"
     primer_bind     2899..2918
                     /label=pBR322ori-F
                     /note="pBR322 origin, forward primer"
     primer_bind     3152..3169
                     /label=L4440
                     /note="L4440 vector, forward primer"
     terminator      3328..3355
                     /label=rrnB T2 terminator
                     /note="transcription terminator T2 from the E. coli rrnB
                     gene"
     terminator      3447..3533
                     /gene="Escherichia coli rrnB"
                     /label=rrnB T1 terminator
                     /note="transcription terminator T1 from the E. coli rrnB
                     gene"
     primer_bind     3582..8
                     /label=M13/pUC Forward
                     /note="In lacZ gene"
     primer_bind     3596..17
                     /label=M13 Forward
                     /note="In lacZ gene. Also called M13-F20 or M13 (-21)
                     Forward"
ORIGIN
        1 gtaaaacgac ggccagtctt aagcaaaaaa cccctcaaga cccgtttaga ggccccaagg
       61 ggttatgcta ggaagtaata cgactcacta tagggagacc ggcagatctg atatcatcga
      121 tgaattcgag ctccaccgcg gtggcggccg ctctagaact agtggatcca ccggttccat
      181 ggctagcggc attaccatcc cggcagttgg actttttagt gggcaacggc aacgagacga
      241 cctggtgtaa gattaatttc ttgatgctct actttttcag ttcagccagc gcgttgtggt
      301 gggtcgtttt aacagtcacg tggtttcttt cggcatctcg gcattggggg tatgaggcta
      361 ttgaatcagt cagcagtatt ttgcatctag tcagttgggg aattccggcg ctcaagtcaa
      421 ttttcgttct catccttcac aaaatcgacg ccgatgaatt aactggacaa tgttacgtcg
      481 gcaactcaga taaggaagcg ctgattggtt tcattctagt cccacaagtt ctctacttag
      541 tgaccggggt cacgttccta gcgttgggct actactccat cttgaaggta agaaagtctt
      601 tcctacaaca ggtgagttgt attgacacca cgaatttgaa acgacttgaa aaattaatgg
      661 cgaaaatcgg cgtcttttcc attttatata ttgtaccagt cacgtgtaca attataagct
      721 acgttatcga catcttcagg acttcctatt tcgatttaat gctgaaggcg ttgtatgaat
      781 attcagcaga ttgtgtcaca gtaaagggtc tgtcgtggtc gttggcgaag tgcgtagaca
      841 tcattcaacc ggcattgccg tccatcgaag tgaggatgct gcgtattttt atgaatcttg
      901 tcatcggcat aacatcgggc atttggattt ggggtaacaa aaagtcgttc cgatattgtg
      961 ggcgaaataa aaaagaaatt caacaatgtg aaatgagaca aatcgaagta ttaacccccc
     1021 tcaatcagac tccgtttatt aaatccggtg aggacacttt tccccatcac gggtggagtt
     1081 atgtgccaac cttggcctcg gaacacgcgg tcggggggct ctctcagacc cctgtggaag
     1141 gtataatggc ccccaataac tcatcaataa gcgaagtatc cagtaagcat cgggtagaat
     1201 tggccgggcc cggtacccaa ttcgccctat agtgagtcgt attacttcca cataacccct
     1261 tggggcctct aaacgggtct tgaggggttt tttgaggatc ccctatagtg agtcgtatta
     1321 catggtcata gctgtttcct ggcagctctg gcccgtgtct caaaatctct gatgttacat
     1381 tgcacaagat aaaaatatat catcatgaac aataaaactg tctgcttaca taaacagtaa
     1441 tacaaggggt gttatgagcc atattcaacg ggaaacgtcg aggccgcgat taaattccaa
     1501 catggatgct gatttatatg ggtataaatg ggctcgcgat aatgtcgggc aatcaggtgc
     1561 gacaatctat cgcttgtatg ggaagcccga tgcgccagag ttgtttctga aacatggcaa
     1621 aggtagcgtt gccaatgatg ttacagatga gatggtcaga ctaaactggc tgacggaatt
     1681 tatgcctctt ccgaccatca agcattttat ccgtactcct gatgatgcat ggttactcac
     1741 cactgcgatc cccggaaaaa cagcattcca ggtattagaa gaatatcctg attcaggtga
     1801 aaatattgtt gatgcgctgg cagtgttcct gcgccggttg cattcgattc ctgtttgtaa
     1861 ttgtcctttt aacagcgatc gcgtatttcg tctcgctcag gcgcaatcac gaatgaataa
     1921 cggtttggtt gatgcgagtg attttgatga cgagcgtaat ggctggcctg ttgaacaagt
     1981 ctggaaagaa atgcataaac ttttgccatt ctcaccggat tcagtcgtca ctcatggtga
     2041 tttctcactt gataacctta tttttgacga ggggaaatta ataggttgta ttgatgttgg
     2101 acgagtcgga atcgcagacc gataccagga tcttgccatc ctatggaact gcctcggtga
     2161 gttttctcct tcattacaga aacggctttt tcaaaaatat ggtattgata atcctgatat
     2221 gaataaattg cagtttcatt tgatgctcga tgagtttttc taatcagaat tggttaattg
     2281 gttgtaacac tggcagagca ttacgctgac ttgacgggac ggcgcaagct catgaccaaa
     2341 atcccttaac gtgagttacg cgtcgttcca ctgagcgtca gaccccgtag aaaagatcaa
     2401 aggatcttct tgagatcctt tttttctgcg cgtaatctgc tgcttgcaaa caaaaaaacc
     2461 accgctacca gcggtggttt gtttgccgga tcaagagcta ccaactcttt ttccgaaggt
     2521 aactggcttc agcagagcgc agataccaaa tactgttctt ctagtgtagc cgtagttagg
     2581 ccaccacttc aagaactctg tagcaccgcc tacatacctc gctctgctaa tcctgttacc
     2641 agtggctgct gccagtggcg ataagtcgtg tcttaccggg ttggactcaa gacgatagtt
     2701 accggataag gcgcagcggt cgggctgaac ggggggttcg tgcacacagc ccagcttgga
     2761 gcgaacgacc tacaccgaac tgagatacct acagcgtgag ctatgagaaa gcgccacgct
     2821 tcccgaaggg agaaaggcgg acaggtatcc ggtaagcggc agggtcggaa caggagagcg
     2881 cacgagggag cttccagggg gaaacgcctg gtatctttat agtcctgtcg ggtttcgcca
     2941 cctctgactt gagcgtcgat ttttgtgatg ctcgtcaggg gggcggagcc tatggaaaaa
     3001 cgccagcaac gcggcctttt tacggttcct ggccttttgc tggccttttg ctcacatgtt
     3061 ctttcctgcg ttatcccctg attctgtgga taaccgtatt accgcctttg agtgagctga
     3121 taccgctcgc cgcagccgaa cgaccgagcg cagcgagtca gtgagcgagg aagcggaaga
     3181 gcgcccaata cgcaaaccgc ctctccccgc gcgttggccg attcattaat gcagctggca
     3241 cgacaggttt cccgactgga aagcgggcag tgagcgcaac gcaattaata cgcgtaccgc
     3301 tagccaggaa gagtttgtag aaacgcaaaa aggccatccg tcaggatggc cttctgctta
     3361 gtttgatgcc tggcagttta tggcgggcgt cctgcccgcc accctccggg ccgttgcttc
     3421 acaacgttca aatccgctcc cggcggattt gtcctactca ggagagcgtt caccgacaaa
     3481 caacagataa aacgaaaggc ccagtcttcc gactgagcct ttcgttttat ttgatgcctg
     3541 gcagttccct actctcgcgt taacgctagc atggatgttt tcccagtcac gacgtt
//
