>Addgene plasmid #107650 | Pmo_frz-4 | depositor partial sequence | sequence record 203006 | Insert Sequence
GCAGTTGGACTTTTTAGTGGGCAACGGCAACGAGACGACCTGGTGTAAGATTAATTTCTTGATGCTCTAC
TTTTTCAGTTCAGCCAGCGCGTTGTGGTGGGTCGTTTTAACAGTCACGTGGTTTCTTTCGGCATCTCGGC
ATTGGGGGTATGAGGCTATTGAATCAGTCAGCAGTATTTTGCATCTAGTCAGTTGGGGAATTCCGGCGCT
CAAGTCAATTTTCGTTCTCATCCTTCACAAAATCGACGCCGATGAATTAACTGGACAATGTTACGTCGGC
AACTCAGATAAGGAAGCGCTGATTGGTTTCATTCTAGTCCCACAAGTTCTCTACTTAGTGACCGGGGTCA
CGTTCCTAGCGTTGGGCTACTACTCCATCTTGAAGGTGAGAAAGTCTTTCCTACAACAGGTGAGTTGTAT
TGACACCACGAATTTGAAACGACTTGAAAAATTAATGGCGAAAATCGGCGTCTTTTCCATTTTATATATT
GTGCCAGTCACGTGTACAATTATAAGCTACGTTATCGACATCTTCAGGACTTCCTATTTCGATTTAATGC
TGAAGGCGTTGTATGAATATTCAGCAGATTGTGTCACAGTAAAGGGTCTGTCGTGGTCGTTAGCGAAGTG
CGTAGACATCATTCAACCGGCATTGCCGTCCATCGAAGTGAGGATGCTGCGTATTTTTATGAATCTTGTC
ATCGGCATAACATCGGGAATTTGGATTTGGGGTAACAAAAAGTCGTTCCGATATTGTGGGCGAAATAAAA
AAGACATTCAACAATGTGAAATGAGACAAATCGAAGTATTAACCCCCCTCAATCAGACTCCGTTTATTAA
ATCCGGTGAGGGCACTTTTCCCCATCACGGGTGGAGTTATGTGCCGACCTTGGCCTCGGAACACGCGGTC
GGGGGGCTCTCTCAGACCCCTGTGGAAGGTATAATGGCCCCCAATAACTCATCAATAAGCGAAGTATCCA
GTAAGCAT
